Addgene plasmid #19238: HA-VHL Y112N-pBabe-puro
Depositing lab: William Kaelin. Depositing organization: Dana-Farber Cancer Institute. Publication: Hypoxia-inducible factor linked to differential kidney cancer risk seen with type 2A and type 2B VHL mutations. Li L, Zhang L, Zhang X, Yan Q, Minamishima YA, Olumi AF, Mao M, Bartz S, Kaelin WG. Mol Cell Biol. 2007 Aug . 27(15):5381-92. 10.1128/MCB.00282-07 PubMed 17526729.
Backbone
  Vector backbone: HA-pBabe-puro
  Backbone size w/o insert (bp): 5202
  Vector type: Mammalian Expression, Retroviral
  Selectable markers: Puromycin
Growth in bacteria
  Bacterial resistance: Ampicillin, 100 μg/mL
  Growth temperature: 37°C
  Growth strain: DH5alpha
  Copy number: High Copy
Gene/Insert
  Gene/Insert name: von Hippel-Lindau tumor suppressor (VHL) (alt name: vHL)
  Species: H. sapiens (human)
  Insert size (bp): 652
  Mutation: changed Tyrosin 112 to Asparagin
  GenBank ID: NM_000551
  Entrez Gene: VHL (a.k.a. HRCA1, RCA1, VHL1, pVHL)
  Tag / fusion protein: HA-tag (N terminal on backbone)
  Cloning method: Restriction Enzyme; 5′ cloning site BamH I (not destroyed); 3′ cloning site EcoR I (not destroyed)
  Sequencing primers: 5′ pBabe-5'; 3′ pBabe-3'
Terms and licenses: Academic/Nonprofit Terms; Industry Terms: Not Available to Industry
How to cite: HA-VHL Y112N-pBabe-puro was a gift from William Kaelin (Addgene plasmid # 19238 ; http://n2t.net/addgene:19238 ; RRID:Addgene_19238)
