[The description below was written by a language model from this plasmid's Addgene catalogue record and pLannotate feature annotations shown in this document.]
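Description:
HA-VHL Y112N-pBabe-puro is a Moloney murine leukemia virus-based retroviral expression vector, built on an HA-tagged version of the pBabe-puro backbone, for stable delivery of a mutant human von Hippel-Lindau tumor suppressor (VHL) into mammalian cells. In bacteria it is maintained as a high-copy plasmid through a ColE1/pUC-type origin and is selected with ampicillin via the β-lactamase gene and its native promoter. The proviral portion is flanked by MMLV long terminal repeats. It carries a Ψ packaging signal followed by a truncated gag segment lacking its start codon, an extended packaging region that promotes efficient encapsidation of the vector RNA when the plasmid is introduced into a packaging cell line that supplies the viral proteins in trans.

The roughly 650 bp VHL coding sequence sits between BamHI and EcoRI sites downstream of the packaging region. No separate internal promoter is annotated upstream of it, which fits the usual pBabe arrangement of expression from the 5′ LTR. An N-terminal HA epitope tag supplied by the backbone allows detection or immunoprecipitation of the protein, although the tag itself is not annotated in the feature table. The insert carries a tyrosine-to-asparagine substitution at residue 112. Downstream, an SV40 enhancer/early promoter drives puromycin N-acetyltransferase, so transduced cells can be selected with puromycin. pVHL normally acts as the substrate-recognition subunit of an E3 ubiquitin ligase complex that targets hydroxylated hypoxia-inducible factor for degradation. The associated publication concerns how HIF regulation relates to differing kidney cancer risk among type 2A and type 2B VHL mutations, so the construct is suited to expressing this disease-associated variant stably in cells to compare its function with other VHL alleles.
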