Features (pLannotate 1.2.2; 12 found; start..end, strand, type, name):
      8..477     +  LTR            LTR: long terminal repeat from Moloney murine leukemia virus
    601..875     +  misc_feature   MESV Ψ (fragment): packaging signal of murine embryonic stem cell virus
    934..1350    +  CDS            gag (truncated): truncated Moloney murine leukemia virus (MMLV) gag gene lacking the start codon
   1421..2059    +  CDS            VHL: VHL_HUMAN - Experimental evidence at protein level: Swiss-Prot protein existence level 1. Involved in the ubiquitination and subsequent proteasomal degradation via the von Hippel-Lindau ubiquitination complex. Seems to act as a target recruitment subunit in the E3 ubiquitin ligase complex and recruits hydroxylated hypoxia-inducible factor (HIF) under normoxic conditions. Involved in transcriptional repression through interaction with HIF1A, HIF1AN and histone deacetylases. Ubiquitinates, in an oxygen-responsive manner, ADRB2. From Homo sapiens (Human).
   2095..2424    +  promoter       SV40 promoter: SV40 enhancer and early promoter
   2434..3033    +  CDS            PuroR: puromycin N-acetyltransferase; pac from Streptomyces; confers resistance to puromycin
   3132..3725    +  LTR            LTR: long terminal repeat from Moloney murine leukemia virus
   3734..3780    +  LTR            5' LTR (truncated) (fragment): truncated long terminal repeat from Moloney murine sarcoma virus
   3863..3911    -  CDS            lacI (fragment): lac repressor; lacI; The lac repressor binds to the lac operator to inhibit transcription in E. coli. This inhibition can be relieved by adding lactose or isopropyl-β-D-thiogalactopyranoside (IPTG).
   4097..4685    -  rep_origin     ori: high-copy-number ColE1/pMB1/pBR322/pUC origin of replication
   4863..5723    -  CDS            AmpR: β-lactamase; bla; confers resistance to ampicillin, carbenicillin, and related antibiotics
   5724..5828    -  promoter       AmpR promoter: bla
>Addgene plasmid #19238 | HA-VHL Y112N-pBabe-puro | depositor full sequence | sequence record 8956 | Author sequence
CTGCAGCCTGAATATGGGCCAAACAGGATATCTGTGGTAAGCAGTTCCTGCCCCGGCTCAGGGCCAAGAA
CAGATGGAACAGCTGAATATGGGCCAAACAGGATATCTGTGGTAAGCAGTTCCTGCCCCGGCTCAGGGCC
AAGAACAGATGGTCCCCAGATGCGGTCCAGCCCTCAGCAGTTTCTAGAGAACCATCAGATGTTTCCAGGG
TGCCCCAAGGACCTGAAATGACCCTGTGCCTTATTTGAACTAACCAATCAGTTCGCTTCTCGCTTCTGTT
CGCGCGCTTCTGCTCCCCGAGCTCAATAAAAGAGCCCACAACCCCTCACTCGGGGCGCCAGTCCTCCGAT
TGACTGAGTCGCCCGGGTACCCGTGTATCCAATAAACCCTCTTGCAGTTGCATCCGACTTGTGGTCTCGC
TGTTCCTTGGGAGGGTCTCCTCTGAGTGATTGACTACCCGTCAGCGGGGGTCTTTCATTTGGGGGCTCGT
CCGGGATCGGGAGACCCCTGCCCAGGGACCACCGACCCACCACCGGGAGGTAAGCTGGCCAGCAACTTAT
CTGTGTCTGTCCGATTGTCTAGTGTCTATGACTGATTTTATGCGCCTGCGTCGGTACTAGTTAGCTAACT
AGCTCTGTATCTGGCGGACCCGTGGTGGAACTGACGAGTTCTGAACACCCGGCCGCAACCCTGGGAGACG
TCCCAGGGACTTTGGGGGCCGTTTTTGTGGCCCGACCTGAGGAAGGGAGTCGATGTGGAATCCGACCCCG
TCAGGATATGTGGTTCTGGTAGGAGACGAGAACCTAAAACAGTTCCCGCCTCCGTCTGAATTTTTGCTTT
CGGTTTGGAACCGAAGCCGCGCGTCTTGTCTGCTGCAGCATCGTTCTGTGTTGTCTCTGTCTGACTGTGT
TTCTGTATTTGTCTGAAAATTAGGGCCAGACTGTTACCACTCCCTTAAGTTTGACCTTAGATCACTGGAA
AGATGTCGAGCGGCTCGCTCACAACCAGTCGGTAGATGTCAAGAAGAGACGTTGGGTTACCTTCTGCTCT
GCAGAATGGCCAACCTTTAACGTCGGATGGCCGCGAGACGGCACCTTTAACCGAGACCTCATCACCCAGG
TTAAGATCAAGGTCTTTTCACCTGGCCCGCATGGACACCCAGACCAGGTCCCCTACATCGTGACCTGGGA
AGCCTTGGCTTTTGACCCCCCTCCCTGGGTCAAGCCCTTTGTACACCCTAAGCCTCCGCCTCCTCTTCTT
CCATCCGCGCCGTCTCTCCCCCTTGAACCTCCTCTTTCGACCCCGCCTCAATCCTCCCTTTATCCAGCCC
TCACTCCTTCTCTAGGCGCCGGCCATCGAGACTAAGCTTACCATGGCCTACCCCTACGACGTGCCCGACT
ACGCCTCCCTCGGATCCACCATGCCCCGGAGGGCGGAGAACTGGGACGAGGCCGAGGTAGGCGCGGAGGA
GGCAGGCGTCGAAGAGTACGGCCCTGAAGAAGACGGCGGGGAGGAGTCGGGCGCCGAGGAGTCCGGCCCG
GAAGAGTCCGGCCCGGAGGAACTGGGCGCCGAGGAGGAGATGGAGGCCGGGCGGCCGCGGCCCGTGCTGC
GCTCGGTGAACTCGCGCGAGCCCTCCCAGGTCATCTTCTGCAATCGCAGTCCGCGCGTCGTGCTGCCCGT
ATGGCTCAACTTCGACGGCGAGCCGCAGCCCTACCCAACGCTGCCGCCTGGCACGGGCCGCCGCATCCAC
AGCAACCGAGGTCACCTTTGGCTCTTCAGAGATGCAGGGACACACGATGGGCTTCTGGTTAACCAAACTG
AATTATTTGTGCCATCTCTCAATGTTGACGGACAGCCTATTTTTGCCAATATCACACTGCCAGTGTATAC
TCTGAAAGAGCGATGCCTCCAGGTTGTCCGGAGCCTAGTCAAGCCTGAGAATTACAGGAGACTGGACATC
GTCAGGTCGCTCTACGAAGATCTGGAAGACCACCCAAATGTGCAGAAAGACCTGGAGCGGCTGACACAGG
AGCGCATTGCACATCAACGGATGGGAGATTGAATTCGCCAGCACAGTGGTCGACCCTGTGGAATGTGTGT
CAGTTAGGGTGTGGAAAGTCCCCAGGCTCCCCAGCAGGCAGAAGTATGCAAAGCATGCATCTCAATTAGT
CAGCAACCAGGTGTGGAAAGTCCCCAGGCTCCCCAGCAGGCAGAAGTATGCAAAGCATGCATCTCAATTA
GTCAGCAACCATAGTCCCGCCCCTAACTCCGCCCATCCCGCCCCTAACTCCGCCCAGTTCCGCCCATTCT
CCGCCCCATGGCTGACTAATTTTTTTTATTTATGCAGAGGCCGAGGCCGCCTCGGCCTCTGAGCTATTCC
AGAAGTAGTGAGGAGGCTTTTTTGGAGGCCTAGGCTTTTGCAAAAAGCTTACCATGACCGAGTACAAGCC
CACGGTGCGCCTCGCCACCCGCGACGACGTCCCCAGGGCCGTACGCACCCTCGCCGCCGCGTTCGCCGAC
TACCCCGCCACGCGCCACACCGTCGATCCGGACCGCCACATCGAGCGGGTCACCGAGCTGCAAGAACTCT
TCCTCACGCGCGTCGGGCTCGACATCGGCAAGGTGTGGGTCGCGGACGACGGCGCCGCGGTGGCGGTCTG
GACCACGCCGGAGAGCGTCGAAGCGGGGGCGGTGTTCGCCGAGATCGGCCCGCGCATGGCCGAGTTGAGC
GGTTCCCGGCTGGCCGCGCAGCAACAGATGGAAGGCCTCCTGGCGCCGCACCGGCCCAAGGAGCCCGCGT
GGTTCCTGGCCACCGTCGGCGTCTCGCCCGACCACCAGGGCAAGGGTCTGGGCAGCGCCGTCGTGCTCCC
CGGAGTGGAGGCGGCCGAGCGCGCCGGGGTGCCCGCCTTCCTGGAGACCTCCGCGCCCCGCAACCTCCCC
TTCTACGAGCGGCTCGGCTTCACCGTCACCGCCGACGTCGAGTGCCCGAAGGACCGCGCGACCTGGTGCA
TGACCCGCAAGCCCGGTGCCTGACGCCCGCCCCACGACCCGCAGCGCCCGACCGAAAGGAGCGCACGACC
CCATGCATCGATAAAATAAAAGATTTTATTTAGTCTCCAGAAAAAGGGGGGAATGAAAGACCCCACCTGT
AGGTTTGGCAAGCTAGCTTAAGTAACGCCATTTTGCAAGGCATGGAAAAATACATAACTGAGAATAGAGA
AGTTCAGATCAAGGTCAGGAACAGATGGAACAGCTGAATATGGGCCAAACAGGATATCTGTGGTAAGCAG
TTCCTGCCCCGGCTCAGGGCCAAGAACAGATGGAACAGCTGAATATGGGCCAAACAGGATATCTGTGGTA
AGCAGTTCCTGCCCCGGCTCAGGGCCAAGAACAGATGGTCCCCAGATGCGGTCCAGCCCTCAGCAGTTTC
TAGAGAACCATCAGATGTTTCCAGGGTGCCCCAAGGACCTGAAATGACCCTGTGCCTTATTTGAACTAAC
CAATCAGTTCGCTTCTCGCTTCTGTTCGCGCGCTTCTGCTCCCCGAGCTCAATAAAAGAGCCCACAACCC
CTCACTCGGGGCGCCAGTCCTCCGATTGACTGAGTCGCCCGGGTACCCGTGTATCCAATAAACCCTCTTG
CAGTTGCATCCGACTTGTGGTCTCGCTGTTCCTTGGGAGGGTCTCCTCTGAGTGATTGACTACCCGTCAG
CGGGGGTCTTTCATTTCCGACTTGTGGTCTCGCTGCCTTGGGAGGGTCTCCTCTGAGTGATTGACTACCC
GTCAGCGGGGGTCTTCACATGCAGCATGTATCAAAATTAATTTGGTTTTTTTTCTTAAGTATTTACATTA
AATGGCCATAGTTGCATTAATGAATCGGCCAACGCGCGGGGAGAGGCGGTTTGCGTATTGGCGCTCTTCC
GCTTCCTCGCTCACTGACTCGCTGCGCTCGGTCGTTCGGCTGCGGCGAGCGGTATCAGCTCACTCAAAGG
CGGTAATACGGTTATCCACAGAATCAGGGGATAACGCAGGAAAGAACATGTGAGCAAAAGGCCAGCAAAA
GGCCAGGAACCGTAAAAAGGCCGCGTTGCTGGCGTTTTTCCATAGGCTCCGCCCCCCTGACGAGCATCAC
AAAAATCGACGCTCAAGTCAGAGGTGGCGAAACCCGACAGGACTATAAAGATACCAGGCGTTTCCCCCTG
GAAGCTCCCTCGTGCGCTCTCCTGTTCCGACCCTGCCGCTTACCGGATACCTGTCCGCCTTTCTCCCTTC
GGGAAGCGTGGCGCTTTCTCATAGCTCACGCTGTAGGTATCTCAGTTCGGTGTAGGTCGTTCGCTCCAAG
CTGGGCTGTGTGCACGAACCCCCCGTTCAGCCCGACCGCTGCGCCTTATCCGGTAACTATCGTCTTGAGT
CCAACCCGGTAAGACACGACTTATCGCCACTGGCAGCAGCCACTGGTAACAGGATTAGCAGAGCGAGGTA
TGTAGGCGGTGCTACAGAGTTCTTGAAGTGGTGGCCTAACTACGGCTACACTAGAAGGACAGTATTTGGT
ATCTGCGCTCTGCTGAAGCCAGTTACCTTCGGAAAAAGAGTTGGTAGCTCTTGATCCGGCAAACAAACCA
CCGCTGGTAGCGGTGGTTTTTTTGTTTGCAAGCAGCAGATTACGCGCAGAAAAAAAGGATCTCAAGAAGA
TCCTTTGATCTTTTCTACGGGGTCTGACGCTCAGTGGAACGAAAACTCACGTTAAGGGATTTTGGTCATG
AGATTATCAAAAAGGATCTTCACCTAGATCCTTTTAAATTAAAAATGAAGTTTGCGGCCGCAAATCAATC
TAAAGTATATATGAGTAAACTTGGTCTGACAGTTACCAATGCTTAATCAGTGAGGCACCTATCTCAGCGA
TCTGTCTATTTCGTTCATCCATAGTTGCCTGACTCCCCGTCGTGTAGATAACTACGATACGGGAGGGCTT
ACCATCTGGCCCCAGTGCTGCAATGATACCGCGAGACCCACGCTCACCGGCTCCAGATTTATCAGCAATA
AACCAGCCAGCCGGAAGGGCCGAGCGCAGAAGTGGTCCTGCAACTTTATCCGCCTCCATCCAGTCTATTA
ATTGTTGCCGGGAAGCTAGAGTAAGTAGTTCGCCAGTTAATAGTTTGCGCAACGTTGTTGCCATTGCTAC
AGGCATCGTGGTGTCACGCTCGTCGTTTGGTATGGCTTCATTCAGCTCCGGTTCCCAACGATCAAGGCGA
GTTACATGATCCCCCATGTTGTGCAAAAAAGCGGTTAGCTCCTTCGGTCCTCCGATCGTTGTCAGAAGTA
AGTTGGCCGCAGTGTTATCACTCATGGTTATGGCAGCACTGCATAATTCTCTTACTGTCATGCCATCCGT
AAGATGCTTTTCTGTGACTGGTGAGTACTCAACCAAGTCATTCTGAGAATAGTGTATGCGGCGACCGAGT
TGCTCTTGCCCGGCGTCAACACGGGATAATACCGCGCCACATAGCAGAACTTTAAAAGTGCTCATCATTG
GAAAACGTTCTTCGGGGCGAAAACTCTCAAGGATCTTACCGCTGTTGAGATCCAGTTCGATGTAACCCAC
TCGTGCACCCAACTGATCTTCAGCATCTTTTACTTTCACCAGCGTTTCTGGGTGAGCAAAAACAGGAAGG
CAAAATGCCGCAAAAAAGGGAATAAGGGCGACACGGAAATGTTGAATACTCATACTCTTCCTTTTTCAAT
ATTATTGAAGCATTTATCAGGGTTATTGTCTCATGAGCGGATACATATTTGAATGTATTTAGAAAAATAA
ACAAATAGGGGTTCCGCGCACATTTCCCCGAAAAGTGCCAC
