>Addgene plasmid #19238 | HA-VHL Y112N-pBabe-puro | addgene partial sequence | sequence record 25167 | 19238 with pBABE-5
GCTTACCATGGCCTACCCCTACGACGTGCCCGACTACGCCTCCCTCGGATCCACCATGCCCCGGAGGGCG
GAGAACTGGGACGAGGCCGAGGTAGGCGCGGAGGAGGCAGGCGTCGAAGAGTACGGCCCTGAAGAAGACG
GCGGGGAGGAGTCGGGCGCCGAGGAGTCCGGCCCGGAAGAGTCCGGCCCGGAGGAACTGGGCGCCGAGGA
GGAGATGGAGGCCGGGCGGCCGCGGCCCGTGCTGCGCTCGGTGAACTCGCGCGAGCCCTCCCAGGTCATC
TTCTGCAATCGCAGTCCGCGCGTCGTGCTGCCCGTATGGCTCAACTTCGACGGCGAGCCGCAGCCCTACC
CAACGCTGCCGCCTGGCACGGGCCGCCGCATCCACAGCAACCGAGGTCACCTTTGGCTCTTCAGAGATGC
AGGGACACACGATGGGCTTCTGGTTAACCAAACTGAATTATTTGTGCCATCTCTCAATGTTGACGGACAG
CCTATTTTTGCCAATATCACACTGCCAGTGTATACTCTGAAAGAGCGATGCCTCCAGGTTGTCCGGAGCC
TAGTCAAGCCTGAGAATTACAGGAGACTGGACATCGTCAGGTCGCTCTACGAAGATCTGGAAGACCACCC
AAATGTGCAGAAAGACCTGGAGCGGCTGACACAGGAGCGCATTGCACATCAACGGATGGGAGATTGAATT
CGATATCTCGAGTAATTCGCCAGCACAGTGGTCGACCCTGTGGAATGTGTGTCAGTTNNGGTGTGGAAAG
TCCCCNGNCTCCCCAG
